>Addgene plasmid #72100 | Nrp2.3-Fc-His | depositor full sequence | sequence record 139226 | Full sequence
GTCGAGGTCTCGACGGTATCGATTGACATTGATTATTGACTAGCTAGTTATTAATAGTAATCAATTACGG
GGTCATTAGTTCATAGCCCATATATGGAGTTCCGCGTTACATAACTTACGGTAAATGGCCCGCCTGGCTG
ACCGCCCAACGACCCCCGCCCATTGACGTCAATAATGACGTATGTTCCCATAGTAACGCCAATAGGGACT
TTCCATTGACGTCAATGGGTGGAGTATTTACGGTAAACTGCCCACTTGGCAGTACATCAAGTGTATCATA
TGCCAAGTCCGCCCCCTATTGACGTCAATGACGGTAAATGGCCCGCCTGGCATTATGCCCAGTACATGAC
CTTACGGGACTTTCCTACTTGGCAGTACATCTACGTATTAGTCATCGCTATTACCATGGTGATGCGGTTT
TGGCAGTACACCAATGGGCGTGGATAGCGGTTTGACTCACGGGGATTTCCAAGTCTCCACCCCATTGACG
TCAATGGGAGTTTGTTTTGGCACCAAAATCAACGGGACTTTCCAAAATGTCGTAATAACCCCGCCCCGTT
GACGCAAATGGGCGGTAGGCGTGTACGGTGGGAGGTCTATATAAGCAGAGCTCGTTTAGTGAACCGTCAG
ATCGCCTGGAGACGCCATCCACGCTGTTTTGACCTCCATAGAAGACACCGGGACCGATCCAGCCTCCGCG
GCCGGGAACGGTGCATTGGAACGCGGATTCCCCGTGCCAAGAGTGACGTAAGTACCGCCTATAGACTCTA
TAGGCACACCCCTTTGGCTCTTATGCATGCTATACTGTTTTTGGCTTGGGGCCTATACACCCCCGCTTCC
ATATGCTATAGGTGATGGTATAGCTTAGCCTATAGGTGTGGGTTATTGACCATTATTGACCACTCCCCTA
TTGGTGACGATACTTTCCATTACTAATCCATAACATGGCTCTTTGCCACAACTATCTCTATTGGCTATAT
GCCAATACTCTGTCCTTCAGAGACTGACACGGACTCTGTATTTTTACAGGATGGGGTCCCATTTATTATT
TACAAATTCACATATACAACAACGCCGTCCCCCGTGCCCGCAGTTTTTATTAAACATAGCGTGGGATCTC
CACGCGAATCTCGGGTACGTGTTCCGGACATGGGCTCTTCTCCGGTAGCGGCGGAGCTTCCACATCCGAG
CCCTGGTCCCATGCCTCCAGCGGCTCATGGTCGCTCGGCAGCTCCTTGCTCCTAACAGTGGAGGCCAGAC
TTAGGCACAGCACAATGCCCACCACCACCAGTGTGCCGCACAAGGCCGTGGCGGTAGGGTATGTGTCTGA
AAATGAGCTCGGAGATTGGGCTCGCACCGCTGACGCAGATGGAAGACTTAAGGCAGCGGCAGAAGAAGAT
GCAGGCAGCTGAGTTGTTGTATTCTGATAAGAGTCAGAGGTAACTCCCGTTGCGGTGCTGTTAACGGTGG
AGGGCAGTGTAGTCTGAGCAGTACTCGTTGCTGCCGCGCGCGCCACCAGACATAATAGCTGACAGACTAA
CAGACTGTTCCTTTCCATGGGTCTTTTCTGCAGAAGCTTGAATTCTCGAGGATCCGCGGCCGCGCCACCA
TGGATATGTTTCCTCTTACCTGGGTTTTCTTAGCTCTGTACTTTTCAGGACACGAAGTGAGAAGCCAGCA
AGATCCACCCTGCGGAGGTCGGCTGAATTCCAAAGATGCTGGCTACATCACTTCCCCAGGCTACCCCCAG
GACTATCCCTCCCACCAGAACTGTGAGTGGATTGTCTACGCCCCCGAACCCAACCAGAAGATTGTTCTCA
ACTTCAACCCTCACTTTGAAATCGAGAAACACGACTGCAAGTATGACTTCATTGAGATTCGGGATGGGGA
CAGTGAGTCAGCTGACCTCCTGGGCAAGCACTGTGGGAACATCGCCCCGCCCACCATCATCTCCTCAGGC
TCCGTGTTATACATCAAGTTCACCTCAGACTACGCCCGGCAGGGGGCAGGTTTCTCTCTACGCTATGAGA
TCTTCAAAACAGGCTCTGAAGATTGTTCCAAGAACTTTACAAGCCCCAATGGGACCATTGAATCTCCAGG
GTTTCCAGAGAAGTATCCACACAATCTGGACTGTACCTTCACCATCCTGGCCAAACCCAGGATGGAGATC
ATCCTACAGTTCCTGACCTTTGACCTGGAGCATGACCCTCTACAAGTGGGGGAAGGAGACTGTAAATATG
ACTGGCTGGACATCTGGGATGGCATTCCACATGTTGGACCTCTGATTGGCAAGTACTGTGGGACGAAAAC
ACCCTCCAAACTCCGCTCGTCCACGGGGATCCTCTCCTTGACCTTTCACACGGACATGGCAGTGGCCAAG
GATGGCTTCTCCGCACGTTACTATTTGATCCACCAGGAGCCACCTGAGAATTTTCAGTGCAATGTCCCTT
TGGGAATGGAGTCTGGCCGGATTGCTAATGAACAGATCAGTGCCTCCTCCACCTTCTCTGATGGGAGGTG
GACTCCTCAACAGAGCCGGCTCCATGGTGATGACAATGGCTGGACACCCAATTTGGATTCCAACAAGGAG
TATCTCCAGGTGGACCTGCGCTTCCTAACCATGCTCACAGCCATTGCAACACAGGGAGCCATTTCCAGGG
AAACCCAGAAAGGCTACTACGTCAAATCGTACAAGCTGGAAGTCAGCACAAATGGTGAAGATTGGATGGT
CTACCGGCATGGCAAAAACCACAAGATATTCCAAGCGAACAATGATGCGACCGAGGTGGTGCTAAACAAG
CTCCACATGCCACTGCTGACTCGGTTCATCAGGATCCGCCCGCAGACGTGGCATTTGGGCATTGCCCTTC
GCCTGGAGCTCTTTGGCTGCCGGGTCACAGATGCACCCTGCTCCAACATGCTGGGGATGCTCTCGGGCCT
CATTGCTGATACCCAGATCTCTGCCTCCTCCACCCGAGAGTACCTCTGGAGCCCCAGTGCTGCCCGCCTG
GTTAGTAGCCGCTCTGGCTGGTTTCCTCGGAACCCTCAAGCCCAGCCAGGTGAAGAATGGCTTCAGGTAG
ACCTGGGGACACCCAAGACAGTGAAAGGGGTCATCATCCAGGGAGCCCGAGGAGGAGACAGCATCACTGC
CGTGGAAGCCAGGGCGTTTGTACGCAAGTTCAAAGTCTCCTACAGCCTAAATGGCAAGGACTGGGAATAT
ATCCAGGACCCCAGGACTCAGCAGACAAAGCTGTTTGAAGGGAACATGCACTATGACACCCCTGACATCC
GAAGGTTCGATCCTGTTCCAGCGCAGTATGTGCGGGTGTACCCAGAGAGGTGGTCGCCAGCAGGCATCGG
GATGAGGCTGGAGGTGCTGGGCTGTGACTGGACAGACTCAAAGCCCACAGTGGAGACGCTGGGACCCACC
GTGAAGAGTGAAGAGACTACCACCCCATATCCCATGGATGAGGATGCCACCGAGTGTGGGGAAAACTGCA
GCTTTGAGGATGACAAAGATTTGCAACTTCCTTCAGGATTCAACTGCAACTTTGATTTTCCGGAAGAGAC
CTGTGGTTGGGTGTACGACCATGCCAAGTGGCTCCGGAGCACGTGGATCAGCAGCGCTAACCCCAATGAC
AGAACATTTCCAGATGACAAGAACTTCTTGAAACTGCAGAGTGATGGCCGACGAGAGGGCCAGTACGGGC
GGCTCATCAGCCCACCGGTGCACCTGCCCCGAAGCCCTGTGTGCATGGAGTTCCAGTACCAAGCCATGGG
CGGCCACGGGGTGGCACTGCAGGTGGTTCGGGAAGCCAGCCAGGAAAGCAAACTCCTTTGGGTCATCCGT
GAGGACCAGGGCAGCGAGTGGAAACACGGGCGCATTATCCTGCCCAGCTATGACATGGAGTATCAGATCG
TGTTCGAGGGAGTGATAGGGAAGGGACGATCGGGAGAGATTTCCATCGATGACATTCGGATAAGCACTGA
TGTCCCACTGGAGAACTGCATGGAACCCATATCAGCTTTTGCAGGTGAGGATTTTAAAGATGAATATGAA
GGAGATTGGAGCAACTCTTCTTCCTCTACCTCAGGGGCTGGTGACCCCTCATCTGGCAAAGAAAAGAGCT
GGCTGTACACCCTAGATCCCATTCTGATCGGCGCGCCTGACAAAACTCACACATGCCCACCGTGCCCAGC
ACCTGAACTCCTGGGGGGACCGTCAGTCTTCCTCTTCCCCCCAAAACCCAAGGACACCCTCATGATCTCC
CGGACCCCTGAGGTCACATGCGTGGTGGTGGACGTGAGCCACGAAGACCCTGAGGTCAAGTTCAACTGGT
ACGTGGACGGCGTGGAGGTGCATAATGCCAAGACAAAGCCGCGGGAGGAGCAGTACAACAGCACGTACCG
TGTGGTCAGCGTCCTCACCGTCCTGCACCAGGACTGGCTGAATGGCAAGGAGTACAAGTGCAAGGTCTCC
AACAAAGCCCTCCCAGCCCCCATCGAGAAAACCATCTCCAAAGCCAAAGGGCAGCCCCGAGAACCACAGG
TGTATACCCTGCCCCCATCCCGGGATGAGCTGACCAAGAACCAGGTCAGCCTGACCTGCCTGGTCAAAGG
CTTCTATCCCAGCGACATCGCCGTGGAGTGGGAGAGCAATGGGCAGCCGGAGAACAACTACAAGACCACG
CCTCCCGTGCTGGACTCCGACGGCTCCTTCTTCCTCTACAGCAAGCTCACCGTGGACAAGAGCAGGTGGC
AGCAGGGGAACGTCTTCTCATGCTCCGTGATGCATGAGGCTCTGCACAACCACTACACGCAGAAGAGCCT
CTCCCTGTCTCCGGGTAAAGGCGGCCATCATCACCATCACCATTAATCTAGAGATCTTATTAAAGCAGAA
CTTGTTTATTGCAGCTTATAATGGTTACAAATAAAGCAATAGCATCACAAATTTCACAAATAAAGCATTT
TTTTCACTGCATTCTAGTTGTGGTTTGTCCAAACTCATCAATGTATCTTATCATGTCTGGTCGACTCTAG
CTAGACTCTTCCGCTTCCTCGCTCACTGACTCGCTGCGCTCGGTCGTTCGGCTGCGGCGAGCGGTATCAG
CTCACTCAAAGGCGGTAATACGGTTATCCACAGAATCAGGGGATAACGCAGGAAAGAACATGTGAGCAAA
AGGCCAGCAAAAGGCCAGGAACCGTAAAAAGGCCGCGTTGCTGGCGTTTTTCCATAGGCTCCGCCCCCCT
GACGAGCATCACAAAAATCGACGCTCAAGTCAGAGGTGGCGAAACCCGACAGGACTATAAAGATACCAGG
CGTTTCCCCCTGGAAGCTCCCTCGTGCGCTCTCCTGTTCCGACCCTGCCGCTTACCGGATACCTGTCCGC
CTTTCTCCCTTCGGGAAGCGTGGCGCTTTCTCATAGCTCACGCTGTAGGTATCTCAGTTCGGTGTAGGTC
GTTCGCTCCAAGCTGGGCTGTGTGCACGAACCCCCCGTTCAGCCCGACCGCTGCGCCTTATCCGGTAACT
ATCGTCTTGAGTCCAACCCGGTAAGACACGACTTATCGCCACTGGCAGCAGCCACTGGTAACAGGATTAG
CAGAGCGAGGTATGTAGGCGGTGCTACAGAGTTCTTGAAGTGGTGGCCTAACTACGGCTACACTAGAAGA
ACAGTATTTGGTATCTGCGCTCTGCTGAAGCCAGTTACCTTCGGAAAAAGAGTTGGTAGCTCTTGATCCG
GCAAACAAACCACCGCTGGTAGCGGTGGTTTTTTTGTTTGCAAGCAGCAGATTACGCGCAGAAAAAAAGG
ATCTCAAGAAGATCCTTTGATCTTTTCTACGGGGTCTGACGCTCAGTGGAACGAAAACTCACGTTAAGGG
ATTTTGGTCATGAGATTATCAAAAAGGATCTTCACCTAGATCCTTTTAAATTAAAAATGAAGTTTTAAAT
CAATCTAAAGTATATATGAGTAAACTTGGTCTGACAGTTACCAATGCTTAATCAGTGAGGCACCTATCTC
AGCGATCTGTCTATTTCGTTCATCCATAGTTGCCTGACTCCCCGTCGTGTAGATAACTACGATACGGGAG
GGCTTACCATCTGGCCCCAGTGCTGCAATGATACCGCGAGACCCACGCTCACCGGCTCCAGATTTATCAG
CAATAAACCAGCCAGCCGGAAGGGCCGAGCGCAGAAGTGGTCCTGCAACTTTATCCGCCTCCATCCAGTC
TATTAATTGTTGCCGGGAAGCTAGAGTAAGTAGTTCGCCAGTTAATAGTTTGCGCAACGTTGTTGCCATT
GCTACAGGCATCGTGGTGTCACGCTCGTCGTTTGGTATGGCTTCATTCAGCTCCGGTTCCCAACGATCAA
GGCGAGTTACATGATCCCCCATGTTGTGCAAAAAAGCGGTTAGCTCCTTCGGTCCTCCGATCGTTGTCAG
AAGTAAGTTGGCCGCAGTGTTATCACTCATGGTTATGGCAGCACTGCATAATTCTCTTACTGTCATGCCA
TCCGTAAGATGCTTTTCTGTGACTGGTGAGTACTCAACCAAGTCATTCTGAGAATAGTGTATGCGGCGAC
CGAGTTGCTCTTGCCCGGCGTCAATACGGGATAATACCGCGCCACATAGCAGAACTTTAAAAGTGCTCAT
CATTGGAAAACGTTCTTCGGGGCGAAAACTCTCAAGGATCTTACCGCTGTTGAGATCCAGTTCGATGTAA
CCCACTCGTGCACCCAACTGATCTTCAGCATCTTTTACTTTCACCAGCGTTTCTGGGTGAGCAAAAACAG
GAAGGCAAAATGCCGCAAAAAAGGGAATAAGGGCGACACGGAAATGTTGAATACTCATACTCTTCCTTTT
TCAATATTATTGAAGCATTTATCAGGGTTATTGTCTCATGAGCGGATACATATTTGAATGTATTTAGAAA
AATAAACAAATAGGGGTTCCGCGCACATTTCCCCGAAAAGTGCCACCTGACGTCTAAGAAACCATTATTA
TCATGACATTAACCTATAAAAATAGGCGTATCACGAGGCCCTTTCGTCTCGCGCGTTTCGGTGATGACGG
TGAAAACCTCTGACACATGCAGCTCCCGGAGGAATGTGTGTCAGTTAGGGTGTGGAAAGTCCCCAGGCTC
CCCAGGCAGGCAGAAGTATGCAAAGCATGCATCTCAATTAGTCAGCAACCAGGTGTGGAAAGTCCCCAGG
CTCCCCAGCAGGCAGAAGTATGCAAAGCATGCATCTCAATTAGTCAGCAACCATAGTCCCGCCCCTAACT
CCGCCCATCCCGCCCCTAACTCCGCCCAGTTCCGCCCATTCTCCGCCCCATGGCTGACTAATTTTTTTTA
TTTATGCAGAGGCCGAGGCCGCCTCTGCCTCTGAGCTATTCCAGAAGTAGTGAGGAGGCTTTTTTGGAGG
CCTAGGCTTTTGCAAAAAGCTCCCGGGAGCTTGTATATCCATTTTCGTCCCGGAGACGGTCACAGCTTGT
CTGTAAGCGGATGCCGGGAGCAGACAAGCCCGTCAGGGCGCGTCAGCGGGTGTTGGCGGGTGTCGGGGCT
GGCTTAACTATGCGGCATCAGAGCAGATTGTACTGAGAGTGCACCATATGCGGTGTGAAATACCGCACAG
ATGCGTAAGGAGAAAATACCGCATCAGGAAATTGTAAGCGTTAATATTTTGTTAAAATTCGCGTTAAATT
TTTGTTAAATCAGCTCATTTTTTAACCAATAGGCCGAAATCGGCAAAATCCCTTATAAATCAAAAGAATA
GACCGAGATAGGGT
[37 nt withheld, positions 7785-7821]
AAAGAACGTGGACTCCAACGTCAAAGG
[49 nt withheld, positions 7849-7897]
T
[91 nt withheld, positions 7899-7989]
G
[124 nt withheld, positions 7991-8114]
CCATTCGCCATTCAGGCTGCGCAACTGTTGGGAAGGGCGATCGGTGCGGGCCTCTTCGCTATTACGCCAG
CTGGCGAAAGGGGGATGTGCTGCAAGGCGATTAAGTTGGGTAACGCCAGGGTTTTCCCAGTCACGACGTT
GTAAAACGACGGCCAGTGAATT
Features (pLannotate 1.2.2; 14 found; start..end, strand, type, name):
     25..408     +  enhancer       CMV enhancer: human cytomegalovirus immediate early enhancer
    410..609     +  promoter       CMV promoter: human cytomegalovirus (CMV) immediate early promoter
    748..1573    +  intron         CMV intron A: human cytomegalovirus intron A (Chapman et al., 1991)
   1610..4159    +  CDS            Nrp2 (fragment): NRP2_MOUSE - Experimental evidence at protein level: Swiss-Prot protein existence level 1. High affinity receptor for semaphorins 3C, 3F, VEGF-165 and VEGF-145 isoforms of VEGF, and the PLGF-2 isoform of PGF. From Mus musculus (Mouse).
   4169..4849    +  CDS            IGHG1 (fragment): IGHG1_HUMAN - Experimental evidence at protein level: Swiss-Prot protein existence level 1. Constant region of immunoglobulin heavy chains. Immunoglobulins, also known as antibodies, are membrane-bound or secreted glycoproteins produced by B lymphocytes. In the recognition phase of humoral immunity, the membrane-bound immunoglobulins serve as receptors which, upon binding of a specific antigen, trigger the clonal expansion and differentiation of B lymphocytes into immunoglobulins- secreting plasma cells. Secreted immunoglobulins mediate the effector phase of humoral immunity, which results in
   4899..5020    +  polyA_signal   SV40 poly(A) signal: SV40 polyadenylation signal
   5229..5817    -  rep_origin     ori: high-copy-number ColE1/pMB1/pBR322/pUC origin of replication
   5988..6848    -  CDS            AmpR: β-lactamase; bla; confers resistance to ampicillin, carbenicillin, and related antibiotics
   6849..6953    -  promoter       AmpR promoter: bla
   7048..7083    +  CDS            rop (fragment): Rop protein, which maintains plasmids at low copy number; rop
   7106..7436    +  promoter       SV40 promoter: SV40 enhancer and early promoter
   7559..7658    +  misc_feature   bom (fragment): basis of mobility region from pBR322
   7686..8114    -  rep_origin     f1 ori (sequence partly withheld): f1 bacteriophage origin of replication; arrow indicates direction of (+) strand synthesis
   8118..8275    -  CDS            lacZα (fragment): LacZα fragment of β-galactosidase; lacZ fragment
