[The description below was written by a language model from this plasmid's Addgene catalogue record and pLannotate feature annotations shown in this document.]
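Description:
Nrp2.3-Fc-His is a mammalian expression plasmid of about 8.3 kb, built on the pCMVi-SV40ori backbone, that produces the extracellular region of mouse Neuropilin 2 (isoform 3) as a soluble fusion protein. In bacteria it is maintained at high copy through a ColE1/pUC-type origin and selected with ampicillin via the β-lactamase gene. An f1 phage origin and short remnants of rop, bom and lacZα are also annotated, apparently leftovers from the vector's cloning history rather than functional parts.

The expression cassette is driven by the human cytomegalovirus immediate early enhancer and promoter followed by CMV intron A, a combination that generally boosts transcript processing and expression in mammalian cells. The 2,550 bp Nrp2 ectodomain fragment sits between retained NotI and AscI sites and is joined in frame at its C terminus to a backbone-encoded fragment of the human IgG1 heavy chain constant region (Fc), followed according to the record by a 6X histidine tag, although the tag is not separately annotated in the feature table. An SV40 polyadenylation signal terminates the transcript. A separate SV40 enhancer/early promoter region is annotated elsewhere in the backbone. Given the backbone name, it presumably supplies the SV40 origin, which allows episomal amplification in cells expressing large T antigen.

The Fc portion typically dimerises the ectodomain and permits capture or detection with Fc-binding reagents, while the His tag supports metal-affinity purification. The associated publication describes an extracellular biochemical screen for recognition proteins in the retina, consistent with use of this construct to make secreted Neuropilin 2 for receptor–ligand binding assays.
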