Addgene plasmid #72100: Nrp2.3-Fc-His
Purpose: Expresses the extracellular region of the Neuropilin 2, isoform 3 protein, C-terminally fused to the Fc region of human IgG1 + 6X histidine tag.
Depositing lab: Woj Wojtowicz. Depositing organization: University of California, Berkeley. Publication: An extracellular biochemical screen reveals that FLRTs and Unc5s mediate neuronal subtype recognition in the retina. Visser JJ, Cheng Y, Perry SC, Chastain AB, Parsa B, Masri SS, Ray TA, Kay JN, Wojtowicz WM. Elife. 2015 Dec 3;4. pii: e08149. doi: 10.7554/eLife.08149. PubMed 26633812.
Backbone
  Vector backbone: pCMVi-SV40ori
  Vector type: Mammalian Expression
Growth in bacteria
  Bacterial resistance: Ampicillin, 100 μg/mL
  Growth temperature: 37°C
  Growth strain: DH5alpha
  Copy number: High Copy
Gene/Insert
  Gene/Insert name: Nrp2.3 (alt names: Neuropilin 2, isoform 3; Np2; Np-2; Npn2; Npn-2; NCBI gene ID 18187; Reference sequence NM_010939.2)
  Species: M. musculus (mouse)
  Insert size (bp): 2550
  Entrez Gene: Nrp2 (a.k.a. 1110048P06Rik, N, Np, Np-2, Np2, Npn-2, Npn2)
  Promoter: CMV
  Tag / fusion protein: Fc-His (C terminal on backbone)
  Cloning method: Restriction Enzyme; 5′ cloning site NotI (not destroyed); 3′ cloning site AscI (not destroyed)
  Sequencing primers: 5′ GTCAGAGGTAACTCCCGTTGC; 3′ ATCATGAGGGTGTCCTTG
Terms and licenses: Academic/Nonprofit Terms; Industry Terms: Not Available to Industry
How to cite: Nrp2.3-Fc-His was a gift from Woj Wojtowicz (Addgene plasmid # 72100 ; http://n2t.net/addgene:72100 ; RRID:Addgene_72100)
