>Addgene plasmid #72100 | Nrp2.3-Fc-His | addgene partial sequence | sequence record 139224 | pMRB101-F 5'-aagatgcaggcagctgagtt-3'
ACGGTGGAGGGCAGTGTAGTCTGAGCAGTACTCGTTGCTGCCGCGCGCGCCACCAGACATAATAGCTGAC
AGACTAACAGACTGTTCCTTTCCATGGGTCTTTTCTGCAGAAGCTTGAATTCTCGAGGATCCGCGGCCGC
GCCACCATGGATATGTTTCCTCTTACCTGGGTTTTCTTAGCTCTGTACTTTTCAGGACACGAAGTGAGAA
GCCAGCAAGATCCACCCTGCGGAGGTCGGCTGAATTCCAAAGATGCTGGCTACATCACTTCCCCAGGCTA
CCCCCAGGACTATCCCTCCCACCAGAACTGTGAGTGGATTGTCTACGCCCCCGAACCCAACCAGAAGATT
GTTCTCAACTTCAACCCTCACTTTGAAATCGAGAAACACGACTGCAAGTATGACTTCATTGAGATTCGGG
ATGGGGACAGTGAGTCAGCTGACCTCCTGGGCAAGCACTGTGGGAACATCGCCCCGCCCACCATCATCTC
CTCAGGCTCCGTGTTATACATCAAGTTCACCTCAGACTACGCCCGGCAGGGGGCAGGTTTCTCTCTACGC
TATGAGATCTTCAAAACAGGCTCTGAAGATTGTTCCAAGAACTTTACAAGCCCCAATGGGACCATTGAAT
CTCCAGGGTTTCCAGAGAAGTATCCACACAATCTGGACTGTACCTTCACCATCCTGGCCAAACCCAGGAT
GGAGATCATCCTACAGTTCCTGACCTTTGACCTGGAGCATGACCCTCTACAAGTGGGGGAAGGAGACTGT
AAATATGACTGGCTGGACATCTGG
