>Addgene plasmid #72100 | Nrp2.3-Fc-His | addgene partial sequence | sequence record 139225 | SV40pA-R 5'-GAAATTTGTGATGCTATTGC-3'
ATAAGATCTCTAGATTAATGGTGATGGTGATGATGGCCGCCTTTACCCGGAGACAGGGAGAGGCTCTTCT
GCGTGTAGTGGTTGTGCAGAGCCTCATGCATCACGGAGCATGAGAAGACGTTCCCCTGCTGCCACCTGCT
CTTGTCCACGGTGAGCTTGCTGTAGAGGAAGAAGGAGCCGTCGGAGTCCAGCACGGGAGGCGTGGTCTTG
TAGTTGTTCTCCGGCTGCCCATTGCTCTCCCACTCCACGGCGATGTCGCTGGGATAGAAGCCTTTGACCA
GGCAGGTCAGGCTGACCTGGTTCTTGGTCAGCTCATCCCGGGATGGGGGCAGGGTATACACCTGTGGTTC
TCGGGGCTGCCCTTTGGCTTTGGAGATGGTTTTCTCGATGGGGGCTGGGAGGGCTTTGTTGGAGACCTTG
CACTTGTACTCCTTGCCATTCAGCCAGTCCTGGTGCAGGACGGTGAGGACGCTGACCACACGGTACGTGC
TGTTGTACTGCTCCTCCCGCGGCTTTGTCTTGGCATTATGCACCTCCACGCCGTCCACGTACCAGTTGAA
CTTGACCTCAGGGTCTTCGTGGCTCACGTCCACCACCACGCATGTGACCTCAGGGGTCCGGGAGATCATG
AGGGTGTCCTTGGGTTTTGGGGGGAAGAGGAAGACTGACGGTCCCCCCAGGAGTTCAGGTGCTGGGCACG
GTGGGCATGTGTGAGTTTTGTCAGGCGCGCCGATCAGAATGGGATCTAGGGTGTACAGCCAGCTCTTTTC
TTTGCCAGATGAGGGGTCACCAGCCCCTGAGGTAGAGGAAGAAGAGTTGCTCCAATCTCCTTCATATTCA
TCTTTAAAATCCTCACCTGCAAA
